Addgene plasmid #55666: RAP2A
Purpose: expression of mouse RAP2A
Depositing lab: Julian Downward. Depositing organization: Cancer Research UK. Publication: RAS and RHO families of GTPases directly regulate distinct phosphoinositide 3-kinase isoforms. Fritsch R, de Krijger I, Fritsch K, George R, Reason B, Kumar MS, Diefenbacher M, Stamp G, Downward J. Cell. 2013 May 23;153(5):1050-63. doi: 10.1016/j.cell.2013.04.031. PubMed 23706742.
Backbone
  Vector backbone: pGEX2T
  Backbone manufacturer: GE Healthcare Life Sciences
  Backbone size w/o insert (bp): 4948
  Vector type: Bacterial Expression
Growth in bacteria
  Bacterial resistance: Ampicillin, 100 μg/mL
  Growth temperature: 37°C
  Growth strain: BL21 codon plus ril de3
  Copy number: High Copy
Gene/Insert
  Gene/Insert name: RAP2A
  Species: M. musculus (mouse)
  Entrez Gene: Rap2a (a.k.a. 5830461H18Rik)
  Promoter: lac
  Cloning method: Restriction Enzyme; 5′ cloning site BamHI (not destroyed); 3′ cloning site EcoRI (not destroyed)
  Sequencing primers: 5′ lac promoter; 3′ GST-R
Terms and licenses: Academic/Nonprofit Terms; Industry Terms: Not Available to Industry
How to cite: RAP2A was a gift from Julian Downward (Addgene plasmid # 55666 ; http://n2t.net/addgene:55666 ; RRID:Addgene_55666)
