[The description below was written by a language model from this plasmid's Addgene catalogue record.]
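Description:
RAP2A is a bacterial expression plasmid built on the pGEX2T backbone (about 4.9 kb without insert), carrying the mouse Rap2a coding sequence for production of the protein in E. coli. It is selected with ampicillin, is recorded as high copy, and is maintained in a BL21-derived DE3 expression strain that supplies extra rare-codon tRNAs, consistent with its use for recombinant protein production rather than simple cloning. The insert was placed between the BamHI and EcoRI sites of the polylinker, and both sites remain intact, so the open reading frame can be excised or exchanged.

The record lists the promoter as lac. pGEX vectors generally drive expression from an IPTG-inducible lac-type (tac) promoter and fuse the cloned gene to the C-terminus of glutathione S-transferase, with pGEX2T providing a thrombin cleavage site between GST and the insert. The record does not explicitly list a GST tag, but insertion at BamHI/EcoRI in this backbone would normally yield a GST-RAP2A fusion that can be purified on glutathione resin and, if desired, released by thrombin. No feature table is provided, so the reading frame, the exact boundaries of the insert and any mutations cannot be confirmed from the available information.

RAP2A is a small GTPase of the RAS family. The associated study concerns direct regulation of distinct phosphoinositide 3-kinase isoforms by RAS and RHO family GTPases, so the plasmid most plausibly served as a source of purified recombinant RAP2A for in vitro work on GTPase–effector interactions, although the stated purpose is simply expression of mouse RAP2A.
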