>Addgene plasmid #55666 | RAP2A | depositor partial sequence | sequence record 86197 | RAP2A
ATGCGCGAGTACAAAGTGGTGGTGCTGGGCTCGGGCGGGGTAGGCAAATCCGCCCTGACCGTGCAGTTCG
TGACCGGCACCTTCATTGAGAAATACGACCCCACCATCGAGGACTTCTACCGCAAGGAGATCGAGGTGGA
CTCCTCGCCTTCGGTGCTGGAGATCCTGGACACCGCGGGCACCGAGCAGTTCGCGTCCATGCGGGACCTG
TACATCAAGAACGGCCAGGGCTTCATCCTGGTCTACAGCTTGGTCAACCAGCAGAGCTTCCAAGACATCA
AGCCCATGCGGGACCAGATCATCCGCGTGAAGCGGTATGAGAAGGTTCCAGTCATCCTGGTCGGGAACAA
AGTGGACCTGGAGAGTGAGAGAGAAGTGTCCTCCAACGAAGGCCGCGCCTTGGCCGAGGAGTGGGGCTGC
CCCTTTATGGAGACTTCTGCTAAGAGCAAAACAATGGTGGATGAGCTCTTTGCAGAAATTGTGCGGCAGA
TGAACTATGCAGCTCAGCCTGACAAAGATGACCCATGCTGTTCTGCCTGTAACATACAATAG
