>Addgene plasmid #55666 | RAP2A | depositor partial sequence | sequence record 86198 | pGEX2T backbone
ACGTTATCGACTGCACGGTGCACCAATGCTTCTGGCGTCAGGCAGCCATCGGAAGCTGTGGTATGGCTGT
GCAGGTCGTAAATCACTGCATAATTCGTGTCGCTCAAGGCGCACTCCCGTTCTGGATAATGTTTTTTGCG
CCGACATCATAACGGTTCTGGCAAATATTCTGAAATGAGCTGTTGACAATTAATCATCGGCTCGTATAAT
GTGTGGAATTGTGAGCGGATAACAATTTCACACAGGAAACAGTATTCATGTCCCCTATACTAGGTTATTG
GAAAATTAAGGGCCTTGTGCAACCCACTCGACTTCTTTTGGAATATCTTGAAGAAAAATATGAAGAGCAT
TTGTATGAGCGCGATGAAGGTGATAAATGGCGAAACAAAAAGTTTGAATTGGGTTTGGAGTTTCCCAATC
TTCCTTATTATATTGATGGTGATGTTAAATTAACACAGTCTATGGCCATCATACGTTATATAGCTGACAA
GCACAACATGTTGGGTGGTTGTCCAAAAGAGCGTGCAGAGATTTCAATGCTTGAAGGAGCGGTTTTGGAT
ATTAGATACGGTGTTTCGAGAATTGCATATAGTAAAGACTTTGAAACTCTCAAAGTTGATTTTCTTAGCA
AGCTACCTGAAATGCTGAAAATGTTCGAAGATCGTTTATGTCATAAAACATATTTAAATGGTGATCATGT
AACCCATCCTGACTTCATGTTGTATGACGCTCTTGATGTTGTTTTATACATGGACCCAATGTGCCTGGAT
GCGTTCCCAAAATTAGTTTGTTTTAAAAAACGTATTGAAGCTATCCCACAAATTGATAAGTACTTGAAAT
CCAGCAAGTATATAGCATGGCCTTTGCAGGGCTGGCAAGCCACGTTTGGTGGTGGCGACCATCCTCCAAA
ATCGGATCTGGTTCCGCGTGGATCCCCGGGAATTCATCGTGACTGACTGACGATCTGCCTCGCGCGTTTC
GGTGATGACGGTGAAAACCTCTGACACATGCAGCTCCCGGAGACGGTCACAGCTTGTCTGTAAGCGGATG
CCGGGAGCAGACAAGCCCGTCAGGGCGCGTCAGCGGGTGTTGGCGGGTGTCGGGGCGCAGCCATGACCCA
GTCACGTAGCGATAGCGGAGTGTATAATTCTTGAAGACGAAAGGGCCTCGTGATACGCCTATTTTTATAG
GTTAATGTCATGATAATAATGGTTTCTTAGACGTCAGGTGGCACTTTTCGGGGAAATGTGCGCGGAACCC
CTATTTGTTTATTTTTCTAAATACATTCAAATATGTATCCGCTCATGAGACAATAACCCTGATAAATGCT
TCAATAATATTGAAAAAGGAAGAGTATGAGTATTCAACATTTCCGTGTCGCCCTTATTCCCTTTTTTGCG
GCATTTTGCCTTCCTGTTTTTGCTCACCCAGAAACGCTGGTGAAAGTAAAAGATGCTGAAGATCAGTTGG
GTGCACGAGTGGGTTACATCGAACTGGATCTCAACAGCGGTAAGATCCTTGAGAGTTTTCGCCCCGAAGA
ACGTTTTCCAATGATGAGCACTTTTAAAGTTCTGCTATGTGGCGCGGTATTATCCCGTGTTGACGCCGGG
CAAGAGCAACTCGGTCGCCGCATACACTATTCTCAGAATGACTTGGTTGAGTACTCACCAGTCACAGAAA
AGCATCTTACGGATGGCATGACAGTAAGAGAATTATGCAGTGCTGCCATAACCATGAGTGATAACACTGC
GGCCAACTTACTTCTGACAACGATCGGAGGACCGAAGGAGCTAACCGCTTTTTTGCACAACATGGGGGAT
CATGTAACTCGCCTTGATCGTTGGGAACCGGAGCTGAATGAAGCCATACCAAACGACGAGCGTGACACCA
CGATGCCTGCAGCAATGGCAACAACGTTGCGCAAACTATTAACTGGCGAACTACTTACTCTAGCTTCCCG
GCAACAATTAATAGACTGGATGGAGGCGGATAAAGTTGCAGGACCACTTCTGCGCTCGGCCCTTCCGGCT
GGCTGGTTTATTGCTGATAAATCTGGAGCCGGTGAGCGTGGGTCTCGCGGTATCATTGCAGCACTGGGGC
CAGATGGTAAGCCCTCCCGTATCGTAGTTATCTACACGACGGGGAGTCAGGCAACTATGGATGAACGAAA
TAGACAGATCGCTGAGATAGGTGCCTCACTGATTAAGCATTGGTAACTGTCAGACCAAGTTTACTCATAT
ATACTTTAGATTGATTTAAAACTTCATTTTTAATTTAAAAGGATCTAGGTGAAGATCCTTTTTGATAATC
TCATGACCAAAATCCCTTAACGTGAGTTTTCGTTCCACTGAGCGTCAGACCCCGTAGAAAAGATCAAAGG
ATCTTCTTGAGATCCTTTTTTTCTGCGCGTAATCTGCTGCTTGCAAACAAAAAAACCACCGCTACCAGCG
GTGGTTTGTTTGCCGGATCAAGAGCTACCAACTCTTTTTCCGAAGGTAACTGGCTTCAGCAGAGCGCAGA
TACCAAATACTGTCCTTCTAGTGTAGCCGTAGTTAGGCCACCACTTCAAGAACTCTGTAGCACCGCCTAC
ATACCTCGCTCTGCTAATCCTGTTACCAGTGGCTGCTGCCAGTGGCGATAAGTCGTGTCTTACCGGGTTG
GACTCAAGACGATAGTTACCGGATAAGGCGCAGCGGTCGGGCTGAACGGGGGGTTCGTGCACACAGCCCA
GCTTGGAGCGAACGACCTACACCGAACTGAGATACCTACAGCGTGAGCTATGAGAAAGCGCCACGCTTCC
CGAAGGGAGAAAGGCGGACAGGTATCCGGTAAGCGGCAGGGTCGGAACAGGAGAGCGCACGAGGGAGCTT
CCAGGGGGAAACGCCTGGTATCTTTATAGTCCTGTCGGGTTTCGCCACCTCTGACTTGAGCGTCGATTTT
TGTGATGCTCGTCAGGGGGGCGGAGCCTATGGAAAAACGCCAGCAACGCGGCCTTTTTACGGTTCCTGGC
CTTTTGCTGGCCTTTTGCTCACATGTTCTTTCCTGCGTTATCCCCTGATTCTGTGGATAACCGTATTACC
GCCTTTGAGTGAGCTGATACCGCTCGCCGCAGCCGAACGACCGAGCGCAGCGAGTCAGTGAGCGAGGAAG
CGGAAGAGCGCCTGATGCGGTATTTTCTCCTTACGCATCTGTGCGGTATTTCACACCGCATAAATTCCGA
CACCATCGAATGGTGCAAAACCTTTCGCGGTATGGCATGATAGCGCCCGGAAGAGAGTCAATTCAGGGTG
GTGAATGTGAAACCAGTAACGTTATACGATGTCGCAGAGTATGCCGGTGTCTCTTATCAGACCGTTTCCC
GCGTGGTGAACCAGGCCAGCCACGTTTCTGCGAAAACGCGGGAAAAAGTGGAAGCGGCGATGGCGGAGCT
GAATTACATTCCCAACCGCGTGGCACAACAACTGGCGGGCAAACAGTCGTTGCTGATTGGCGTTGCCACC
TCCAGTCTGGCCCTGCACGCGCCGTCGCAAATTGTCGCGGCGATTAAATCTCGCGCCGATCAACTGGGTG
CCAGCGTGGTGGTGTCGATGGTAGAACGAAGCGGCGTCGAAGCCTGTAAAGCGGCGGTGCACAATCTTCT
CGCGCAACGCGTCAGTGGGCTGATCATTAACTATCCGCTGGATGACCAGGATGCCATTGCTGTGGAAGCT
GCCTGCACTAATGTTCCGGCGTTATTTCTTGATGTCTCTGACCAGACACCCATCAACAGTATTATTTTCT
CCCATGAAGACGGTACGCGACTGGGCGTGGAGCATCTGGTCGCATTGGGTCACCAGCAAATCGCGCTGTT
AGCGGGCCCATTAAGTTCTGTCTCGGCGCGTCTGCGTCTGGCTGGCTGGCATAAATATCTCACTCGCAAT
CAAATTCAGCCGATAGCGGAACGGGAAGGCGACTGGAGTGCCATGTCCGGTTTTCAACAAACCATGCAAA
TGCTGAATGAGGGCATCGTTCCCACTGCGATGCTGGTTGCCAACGATCAGATGGCGCTGGGCGCAATGCG
CGCCATTACCGAGTCCGGGCTGCGCGTTGGTGCGGATATCTCGGTAGTGGGATACGACGATACCGAAGAC
AGCTCATGTTATATCCCGCCGTTAACCACCATCAAACAGGATTTTCGCCTGCTGGGGCAAACCAGCGTGG
ACCGCTTGCTGCAACTCTCTCAGGGCCAGGCGGTGAAGGGCAATCAGCTGTTGCCCGTCTCACTGGTGAA
AAGAAAAACCACCCTGGCGCCCAATACGCAAACCGCCTCTCCCCGCGCGTTGGCCGATTCATTAATGCAG
CTGGCACGACAGGTTTCCCGACTGGAAAGCGGGCAGTGAGCGCAACGCAATTAATGTGAGTTAGCTCACT
CATTAGGCACCCCAGGCTTTACACTTTATGCTTCCGGCTCGTATGTTGTGTGGAATTGTGAGCGGATAAC
AATTTCACACAGGAAACAGCTATGACCATGATTACGGATTCACTGGCCGTCGTTTTACAACGTCGTGACT
GGGAAAACCCTGGCGTTACCCAACTTAATCGCCTTGCAGCACATCCCCCTTTCGCCAGCTGGCGTAATAG
CGAAGAGGCCCGCACCGATCGCCCTTCCCAACAGTTGCGCAGCCTGAATGGCGAATGGCGCTTTGCCTGG
TTTCCGGCACCAGAAGCGGTGCCGGAAAGCTGGCTGGAGTGCGATCTTCCTGAGGCCGATACTGTCGTCG
TCCCCTCAAACTGGCAGATGCACGGTTACGATGCGCCCATCTACACCAACGTAACCTATCCCATTACGGT
CAATCCGCCGTTTGTTCCCACGGAGAATCCGACGGGTTGTTACTCGCTCACATTTAATGTTGATGAAAGC
TGGCTACAGGAAGGCCAGACGCGAATTATTTTTGATGGCGTTGGAATT
