>Addgene plasmid #55666 | RAP2A | addgene partial sequence | sequence record 90549 | pGEX5 5'-GGGCTGGCAAGCCACGTTTGGTG-3'
AATCGGATCTGGTTCCGCGTGGATCCCGCGAGTACAAAGTGGTGGTGCTGGGCTCGGGCGGGGTAGGCAA
ATCCGCCCTGACCGTGCAGTTCGTGACCGGCACCTTCATTGAGAAATACGACCCCACCATCGAGGACTTC
TACCGCAAGGAGATCGAGGTGGACTCCTCGCCTTCGGTGCTGGAGATCCTGGACACCGCGGGCACCGAGC
AGTTCGCGTCCATGCGGGACCTGTACATCAAGAACGGCCAGGGCTTCATCCTGGTCTACAGCTTGGTCAA
CCAGCAGAGCTTCCAAGACATCAAGCCCATGCGGGACCAGATCATCCGCGTGAAGCGGTATGAGAAGGTT
CCAGTCATCCTGGTCGGGAACAAAGTGGACCTGGAGAGTGAGAGAGAAGTGTCCTCCAACGAAGGCCGCG
CCTTGGCCGAGGAGTGGGGCTGCCCCTTTATGGAGACTTCTGCTAAGAGCAAAACAATGGTGGATGAGCT
CTTTGCAGAAATTGTGCGGCAGATGAACTATGCAGCTCAGCCTGACAAAGATGACCCATGCTGTTCTGCC
TGTAACATACAATAGGAATTCATCGTGACTGACTGACGATCTGCCTCGCGCGTTTCGGTGATGACGGTGA
AAACCTCTGACACATGCAGCTCCCGGAGACGGTCACAGCTTGTCTGTAAGCGGATGCCGGGAGCAGACAA
GCCCGTCAGGGCGCGTCAGCGGGTGTTGGCGGGTGTCGGGGCGCAGCCATGACCCAGTCACGTAGCGATA
GCGGAGTGTATAATTCTTGAAGACGAAAGGGCCTCGTGATACGCCTATTTTTATAGGTTAATGTCATGAT
AATAATGGTTTCTTAGACGTCAGGTGGCACTTTTCGGGGAAATGTGCGCGGAACCCCTATTTGTTTATTT
TTCTAAATACATTCAAATATGTATCCGCTCATGAGACAATAACCCTGATAAATGCTTCAATAATAT
