>Addgene plasmid #55666 | RAP2A | addgene partial sequence | sequence record 90551 | pGEX3 5'-CCGGGAGCTGCATGTGTCAGAGG-3'
AAACGCGCGAGGCAGATCGTCAGTCAGTCACGATGAATTCCTATTGTATGTTACAGGCAGAACAGCATGG
GTCATCTTTGTCAGGCTGAGCTGCATAGTTCATCTGCCGCACAATTTCTGCAAAGAGCTCATCCACCATT
GTTTTGCTCTTAGCAGAAGTCTCCATAAAGGGGCAGCCCCACTCCTCGGCCAAGGCGCGGCCTTCGTTGG
AGGACACTTCTCTCTCACTCTCCAGGTCCACTTTGTTCCCGACCAGGATGACTGGAACCTTCTCATACCG
CTTCACGCGGATGATCTGGTCCCGCATGGGCTTGATGTCTTGGAAGCTCTGCTGGTTGACCAAGCTGTAG
ACCAGGATGAAGCCCTGGCCGTTCTTGATGTACAGGTCCCGCATGGACGCGAACTGCTCGGTGCCCGCGG
TGTCCAGGATCTCCAGCACCGAAGGCGAGGAGTCCACCTCGATCTCCTTGCGGTAGAAGTCCTCGATGGT
GGGGTCGTATTTCTCAATGAAGGTGCCGGTCACGAACTGCACGGTCAGGGCGGATTTGCCTACCCCGCCC
GAGCCCAGCACCACCACTTTGTACTCGCGGGATCCACGCGGAACCAGATCCGATTTTGGAGGATGGTCGC
CACCACCAAACGTGGCTTGCCAGCCCTGCAAAGGCCATGCTATATACTTGCTGGATTTCAAGTACTTATC
AATTTGTGGGATAGCTTCAATACGTTTTTTAAAACAAACTAATTTTGGGAACGCATCCAGGCACATTGGG
TCCATGTATAAAACAACATCAAGAGCGTCATACAACATGAAGTCAGGATGGGTTACATGATCACCATTTA
AATATGTTTTATGACATAAACGATCTTCGAACATTTTCAGCATTTCAGGTAGCTTGCTAAGAAAATCAAC
TTTGAGAGTTTCAAAGTCTTTACTATATGCAATTCTCGAAACACCGTATCTAATATCCAAAACCGCTCCT
TCAAGCATTGAAATCTCTGCACGCTCTTT
